>Addgene plasmid #73705 | HA-mRIPK3 D161N-Flag/cHA-pTRIPZ vector | addgene partial sequence | sequence record 140653 | LNCX 5'-AGCTCGTTTAGTGAACCGTCAGATC-3'
CCTCTGGTGAGCCGTGAAGAACTGAAGAAGCTGGAGTTTGTGGGCAAAGGAGGGTTCGGAGTCGTGTTCC
GGGCACACCACAGAACATGGAACCATGATGTAGCAGTCAAGATCGTGAACTCGAAGAAGATATCCTGGGA
GGTGAAGGCTATGGTTAATCTTCGTAATGAGAACGTTCTGCTCCTGCTGGGGGTCACTGAGGACCTCCAG
TGGGACTTCGTGTCCGGGCAGGCTCTGGTGACAAGATTCATGGAGAATGGCTCCCTCGCAGGGCTGCTGC
AACCCGAGTGCCCTCGGCCCTGGCCACTCCTCTGTCGCCTGCTGCAGGAAGTGGTGCTGGGGATGTGCTA
CCTACACAGCTTGAACCCTCCGCTCCTGCACCGGGACCTCAAGCCCTCTAACATTCTGCTGGATCCAGAG
CTCCACGCCAAGCTAGCAAATTTTGGCCTGTCCACGTTTCAGGGAGGGTCCCAGTCAGGGTCAGGATCAG
GATCAGGATCCAGGGACTCTGGGGGCACCCTA
