[The description below was written by a language model from this plasmid's Addgene catalogue record.]
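Description:
HA-mRIPK3 D161N-Flag/cHA-pTRIPZ is a lentiviral mammalian expression plasmid built on the pTRIPZ backbone (about 12.3 kb without insert), a commercially sourced vector commonly used for tetracycline/doxycycline-regulated expression. It is propagated in bacteria under ampicillin selection, and the recorded host is a recombination-tolerant strain of the kind usually chosen to keep the repeated lentiviral LTR sequences stable. The copy number is not recorded. Transduced or transfected mammalian cells can be selected with puromycin. No feature table accompanies the record, so the viral elements, the transactivator and the arrangement of the puromycin cassette are not itemised.

The payload is mouse Ripk3, encoding receptor-interacting protein kinase 3, carrying a D161N point mutation. The insert was placed between EcoRI and XhoI sites, both retained, under a promoter listed as CMV/tet. This indicates a tetracycline-responsive minimal CMV promoter, which would allow expression to be switched on with doxycycline. The protein is dual-tagged, with an HA epitope at the N terminus contributed by the modified backbone and a Flag epitope at the C terminus supplied with the insert, allowing detection or immunoprecipitation from either end. The "cHA" in the vector name is not explained in the record.

The stated purpose is lentiviral expression of this mRIPK3 mutant. The record does not describe the functional consequence of D161N. RIPK3 is generally known as a central kinase in necroptotic cell death signalling, so an inducible construct like this one would suit controlled expression of a variant in stably transduced cell lines for comparison with the wild-type protein.
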