Addgene plasmid #73705: HA-mRIPK3 D161N-Flag/cHA-pTRIPZ vector
Purpose: lentiviral expression of mRIPK3 mutant
Depositing lab: Francis Chan. Depositing organization: University of Massachusetts, Worcester.
Backbone
  Vector backbone: pTRIPZ
  Backbone manufacturer: GE Dharmacon
  Backbone size w/o insert (bp): 12300
  Vector type: Mammalian Expression, Lentiviral
  Selectable markers: Puromycin
Growth in bacteria
  Bacterial resistance: Ampicillin, 100 μg/mL
  Growth temperature: 37°C
  Growth strain: NEB Stable
  Copy number: Unknown
Gene/Insert
  Gene/Insert name: RIPK3
  Species: M. musculus (mouse)
  Mutation: D161N
  Entrez Gene: Ripk3 (a.k.a. 2610528K09Rik, Rip3)
  Promoter: CMV/tet
  Tag / fusion protein: HA (N terminal on backbone); Flag (C terminal on insert)
  Cloning method: Restriction Enzyme; 5′ cloning site EcoRI (not destroyed); 3′ cloning site XhoI (not destroyed)
  Sequencing primers: 5′ acggtgggaggcctatataagc; 3′ tcgctgcgcccttcgtctgacg
Terms and licenses: Academic/Nonprofit Terms; Industry Terms: Not Available to Industry
How to cite: HA-mRIPK3 D161N-Flag/cHA-pTRIPZ vector was a gift from Francis Chan (Addgene plasmid # 73705 ; http://n2t.net/addgene:73705 ; RRID:Addgene_73705)
